Addgene plasmid #194558: pRK5-mEGFP-HMGB1-MUT-RorKtoA
Purpose: Mammalian Expression of mEGFP-HMGB1 Mutant (K184Rfs*44) Fusion Protein, "R or K > A" variant
Depositing lab: Denes Hnisz. Depositing organization: Max Planck Institute for Molecular Genetics. Publication: Aberrant phase separation and nucleolar dysfunction in rare genetic diseases. Mensah MA, Niskanen H, Magalhaes AP, Basu S, Kircher M, Sczakiel HL, Reiter AMV, Elsner J, Meinecke P, Biskup S, Chung BHY, Dombrowsky G, Eckmann-Scholz C, Hitz MP, Hoischen A, Holterhus PM, Hulsemann W, Kahrizi K, Kalscheuer VM, Kan A, Krumbiegel M, Kurth I, Leubner J, Longardt AC, Moritz JD, Najmabadi H, Skipalova K, Snijders Blok L, Tzschach A, Wiedersberg E, Zenker M, Garcia-Cabau C, Buschow R, Salvatella X, Kraushar ML, Mundlos S, Caliebe A, Spielmann M, Horn D, Hnisz D. Nature. 2023 Feb;614(7948):564-571. doi: 10.1038/s41586-022-05682-1. Epub 2023 Feb 8. PubMed 36755093.
Backbone
  Vector backbone: pRK5
  Vector type: Mammalian Expression
Growth in bacteria
  Bacterial resistance: Ampicillin, 100 μg/mL
  Growth temperature: 37°C
  Growth strain: DH5alpha
  Copy number: High Copy
Gene/Insert
  Gene/Insert name: HMGB1
  Species: H. sapiens (human)
  Mutation: R or K > A substitutions after Lys185
  Entrez Gene: HMGB1 (a.k.a. HMG-1, HMG1, HMG3, SBP-1)
  Tag / fusion protein: mEGFP (N terminal on insert)
  Cloning method: Gibson Cloning
Terms and licenses: Academic/Nonprofit Terms; Industry Terms: Not Available to Industry
How to cite: pRK5-mEGFP-HMGB1-MUT-RorKtoA was a gift from Denes Hnisz (Addgene plasmid # 194558 ; http://n2t.net/addgene:194558 ; RRID:Addgene_194558)
