[The description below was written by a language model from this plasmid's Addgene catalogue record and pLannotate feature annotations shown in this document.]
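Description:
pRK5-mEGFP-HMGB1-MUT-RorKtoA is a mammalian expression plasmid of about 6.1 kb built on the pRK5 backbone. It is propagated in E. coli as a high-copy plasmid through a ColE1/pUC-type origin and selected with ampicillin via the β-lactamase gene and its native promoter. The backbone also carries an M13 phage origin for single-stranded DNA production, an SV40 enhancer/early promoter region, and assorted remnants of older cloning vectors (fragments of lacZα, lacI, rop and bom, plus a lac promoter/operator), none of which is part of the expression cassette. No mammalian selection marker is annotated, so the plasmid appears suited to transient transfection.

The payload is driven by the human cytomegalovirus immediate-early enhancer and promoter, followed by a fragment of a CMV intron, an SP6 promoter and a short match to an immunoglobulin heavy chain signal sequence, all typical pRK5 leader elements. The open reading frame encodes monomeric EGFP (auto-annotated as the closely related SiriusGFP) fused to the N terminus of human HMGB1, and is terminated by an SV40 polyadenylation signal. The automated annotation matched the insert to the horse orthologue, but the catalogue record specifies the human gene. The HMGB1 portion carries the K184Rfs*44 frameshift, which replaces the normal C-terminal tail with a novel sequence. In this "R or K > A" variant the arginine and lysine residues after Lys185 are changed to alanine. The HMGB1 annotation ends near the frameshift point, consistent with a divergent tail. The construct comes from work on aberrant phase separation and nucleolar dysfunction in rare genetic diseases. There it presumably serves to test, by live-cell fluorescence imaging, whether the basic residues of the frameshifted tail determine the mutant protein's behaviour.
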