Features (pLannotate 1.2.2; 21 found; start..end, strand, type, name):
     14..393     +  enhancer       CMV enhancer: human cytomegalovirus immediate early enhancer
    394..597     +  promoter       CMV promoter: human cytomegalovirus (CMV) immediate early promoter
    733..776     +  intron         CMV intron (fragment): modified intron A from human cytomegalovirus
    828..846     +  promoter       SP6 promoter: promoter for bacteriophage SP6 RNA polymerase
    850..887     +  CDS            IgH signal sequence (fragment): signal sequence from the mouse immunoglobulin heavy chain variable region
    939..1653    +  CDS            SiriusGFP (fragment): enhanced GFP (EGFP) derivative that exhibits robust folding and enhanced photostability (Zhong et al., 2019) mammalian codon-optimized
   1659..2204    +  CDS            HMGB1 (fragment): HMGB1_HORSE - Also known as HMG1. Experimental evidence at protein level: Swiss-Prot protein existence level 1. In the extracellular compartment (following either active secretion or passive release) involved in regulation of the inflammatory response. Fully reduced HGMB1 (which subsequently gets oxidized after release) in association with CXCL12 mediates the recruitment of inflammatory cells during the initial phase of tissue injury; the CXCL12:HMGB1 complex triggers CXCR4 homodimerization. Induces the migration of monocyte-derived immature dendritic cells and seems to regulate adhesive and m
   2373..2507    +  polyA_signal   SV40 poly(A) signal: SV40 polyadenylation signal
   2576..2933    +  promoter       SV40 promoter: SV40 enhancer and early promoter
   2952..3106    +  CDS            lacZα (fragment): LacZα fragment of β-galactosidase; lacZ fragment
   3112..3163    -  misc_feature   bom (fragment): basis of mobility region from pBR322
   3182..3562    +  rep_origin     M13 ori (sequence partly withheld): M13 bacteriophage origin of replication; arrow indicates direction of (+) strand synthesis
   3638..3687    -  misc_feature   bom (fragment): basis of mobility region from pBR322
   3789..3824    -  CDS            rop (fragment): Rop protein, which maintains plasmids at low copy number; rop
   3919..4023    +  promoter       AmpR promoter: bla
   4024..4884    +  CDS            AmpR: β-lactamase; bla; confers resistance to ampicillin, carbenicillin, and related antibiotics
   5055..5643    +  rep_origin     ori: high-copy-number ColE1/pMB1/pBR322/pUC origin of replication
   5826..5918    +  CDS            lacI (fragment): lac repressor; lacI; The lac repressor binds to the lac operator to inhibit transcription in E. coli. This inhibition can be relieved by adding lactose or isopropyl-β-D-thiogalactopyranoside (IPTG).
   5931..5952    +  protein_bind   CAP binding site: CAP binding activates transcription in the presence of cAMP. E. coli catabolite activator protein
   5967..5997    +  promoter       lac promoter: promoter for the E. coli lac operon
   6005..6021    +  protein_bind   lac operator: The lac repressor binds to the lac operator to inhibit transcription in E. coli. This inhibition can be relieved by adding lactose or isopropyl-β-D-thiogalactopyranoside (IPTG). lac repressor encoded by lacI
>Addgene plasmid #194558 | pRK5-mEGFP-HMGB1-MUT-RorKtoA | addgene full sequence | sequence record 385250 | Addgene NGS Result
TTCGAGCTCGCCCGACATTGATTATTGACTAGTTATTAATAGTAATCAATTACGGGGTCATTAGTTCATA
GCCCATATATGGAGTTCCGCGTTACATAACTTACGGTAAATGGCCCGCCTGGCTGACCGCCCAACGACCC
CCGCCCATTGACGTCAATAATGACGTATGTTCCCATAGTAACGCCAATAGGGACTTTCCATTGACGTCAA
TGGGTGGAGTATTTACGGTAAACTGCCCACTTGGCAGTACATCAAGTGTATCATATGCCAAGTACGCCCC
CTATTGACGTCAATGACGGTAAATGGCCCGCCTGGCATTATGCCCAGTACATGACCTTATGGGACTTTCC
TACTTGGCAGTACATCTACGTATTAGTCATCGCTATTACCATGGTGATGCGGTTTTGGCAGTACATCAAT
GGGCGTGGATAGCGGTTTGACTCACGGGGATTTCCAAGTCTCCACCCCATTGACGTCAATGGGAGTTTGT
TTTGGCACCAAAATCAACGGGACTTTCCAAAATGTCGTAACAACTCCGCCCCATTGACGCAAATGGGCGG
TAGGCGTGTACGGTGGGAGGTCTATATAAGCAGAGCTCGTTTAGTGAACCGTCAGATCGCCTGGAGACGC
CATCCACGCTGTTTTGACCTCCATAGAAGACACCGGGACCGATCCAGCCTCCGCGGCCGGGAACGGTGCA
TTGGAACGCGGATTCCCCGTGCCAAGAGTGACGTAAGTACCGCCTATAGAGTCTATAGGCCCACCCCCTT
GGCTTCGTTAGAACGCGGCTACAATTAATACATAACCTTATGTATCATACACATACGATTTAGGTGACAC
TATAGAATAACATCCACTTTGCCTTTCTCTCCACAGGTGTCCACTCCCAGGTCCAACTGCACCTCGGTTC
TATCGATTGAATTCGTACCGGTGCCACCATGGTGAGCAAGGGCGAGGAGCTGTTCACCGGGGTGGTGCCC
ATCCTGGTCGAGCTGGACGGCGACGTAAACGGCCACAAGTTCAGCGTGCGCGGCGAGGGCGAGGGCGATG
CCACCAACGGCAAGCTGACCCTGAAGTTCATCTGCACCACCGGCAAGCTGCCCGTGCCCTGGCCCACCCT
CGTGACCACCCTGACCTACGGCGTGCAGTGCTTCAGCCGCTACCCCGACCACATGAAGCAGCACGACTTC
TTCAAGTCCGCCATGCCCGAAGGCTACGTCCAGGAGCGCACCATCTCCTTCAAGGACGACGGCACCTACA
AGACCCGCGCCGAGGTGAAGTTCGAGGGCGACACCCTGGTGAACCGCATCGAGCTGAAGGGCATCGACTT
CAAGGAGGACGGCAACATCCTGGGGCACAAGCTGGAGTACAACTTCAACAGCCACAACGTCTATATCACG
GCCGACAAGCAGAAGAACGGCATCAAGGCGAACTTCAAGATCCGCCACAACGTCGAGGACGGCAGCGTGC
AGCTCGCCGACCACTACCAGCAGAACACCCCCATCGGCGACGGCCCCGTGCTGCTGCCCGACAACCACTA
CCTGAGCACCCAGTCCAAGCTGAGCAAAGACCCCAACGAGAAGCGCGATCACATGGTCCTGCTGGAGTTC
GTGACCGCCGCCGGGATCACTCTCGGCATGGACGAGCTGTACACGGCGATGGGCAAAGGAGATCCTAAGA
AGCCGAGAGGCAAAATGTCATCATATGCATTTTTTGTGCAAACTTGTCGGGAGGAGCATAAGAAGAAGCA
CCCAGATGCTTCAGTCAACTTCTCAGAGTTTTCTAAGAAGTGCTCAGAGAGGTGGAAGACCATGTCTGCT
AAAGAGAAAGGAAAATTTGAAGATATGGCAAAAGCGGACAAGGCCCGTTATGAAAGAGAAATGAAAACCT
ATATCCCTCCCAAAGGGGAGACAAAAAAGAAGTTCAAGGATCCCAATGCACCCAAGAGGCCTCCTTCGGC
CTTCTTCCTCTTCTGCTCTGAGTATCGCCCAAAAATCAAAGGAGAACATCCTGGCCTGTCCATTGGTGAT
GTTGCGAAGAAACTGGGAGAGATGTGGAATAACACTGCTGCAGATGACAAGCAGCCTTATGAAAAGAAGG
CTGCGAAGCTGAAGGAAAAATATGAAAAGGATATTGCTGCATATCGAGCTAAAGGAAAGCCTGATGCAGC
AAAAAAGGGAGTTGTCAAGGCTGAAAAAAGCAAGAAAAGGAAGGCTGCCGCTATGGCTGCCATGGCAGCT
ATGGCTGCCGCAGCTGCTATGGCTGCCATGGCAATGGCTGCCGCAATGATGATGATGAATGCTTTGGTTC
TAGCGCAGTTCTTCTTCTCCTGTCTATAAAGTCGACCTGCAGAAGCTTGGCCGCCATGGCCCAACTTGTT
TATTGCAGCTTATAATGGTTACAAATAAAGCAATAGCATCACAAATTTCACAAATAAAGCATTTTTTTCA
CTGCATTCTAGTTGTGGTTTGTCCAAACTCATCAATGTATCTTATCATGTCTGGATCGGGAATTAATTCG
GCGCAGCACCATGGCCTGAAATAACCTCTGAAAGAGGAACTTGGTTAGGTACCTTCTGAGGCGGAAAGAA
CCAGCTGTGGAATGTGTGTCAGTTAGGGTGTGGAAAGTCCCCAGGCTCCCCAGCAGGCAGAAGTATGCAA
AGCATGCATCTCAATTAGTCAGCAACCAGGTGTGGAAAGTCCCCAGGCTCCCCAGCAGGCAGAAGTATGC
AAAGCATGCATCTCAATTAGTCAGCAACCATAGTCCCGCCCCTAACTCCGCCCATCCCGCCCCTAACTCC
GCCCAGTTCCGCCCATTCTCCGCCCCATGGCTGACTAATTTTTTTTATTTATGCAGAGGCCGAGGCCGCC
TCGGCCTCTGAGCTATTCCAGAAGTAGTGAGGAGGCTTTTTTGGAGGCCTAGGCTTTTGCAAAAAGCTGT
TAACAGCTTGGCACTGGCCGTCGTTTTACAACGTCGTGACTGGGAAAACCCTGGCGTTACCCAACTTAAT
CGCCTTGCAGCACATCCCCCTTTCGCCAGCTGGCGTAATAGCGAAGAGGCCCGCACCGATCGCCCTTCCC
AACAGTTGCGCAGCCTGAATGGCGAATGGCGCCTGATGCGGTATTTTCTCCTTACGCATCTGTGCGGTAT
TTCACACCGCATA
[142 nt withheld, positions 3164-3305]
C
[141 nt withheld, positions 3307-3447]
CCTTTGACGTTGGAGTCCACGTTCTTT
[37 nt withheld, positions 3475-3511]
ACCCTATCTCGGGCTATTCTTTTGATTTATAAGGGATTTTGCCGATTTCGGCCTATTGGTTAAAAAATGA
GCTGATTTAACAAAAATTTAACGCGAATTTTAACAAAATATTAACGTTTACAATTTTATGGTGCACTCTC
AGTACAATCTGCTCTGATGCCGCATAGTTAAGCCAGCCCCGACACCCGCCAACACCCGCTGACGCGCCCT
GACGGGCTTGTCTGCTCCCGGCATCCGCTTACAGACAAGCTGTGACCGTCTCCGGGAGCTGCATGTGTCA
GAGGTTTTCACCGTCATCACCGAAACGCGCGAGACGAAAGGGCCTCGTGATACGCCTATTTTTATAGGTT
AATGTCATGATAATAATGGTTTCTTAGACGTCAGGTGGCACTTTTCGGGGAAATGTGCGCGGAACCCCTA
TTTGTTTATTTTTCTAAATACATTCAAATATGTATCCGCTCATGAGACAATAACCCTGATAAATGCTTCA
ATAATATTGAAAAAGGAAGAGTATGAGTATTCAACATTTCCGTGTCGCCCTTATTCCCTTTTTTGCGGCA
TTTTGCCTTCCTGTTTTTGCTCACCCAGAAACGCTGGTGAAAGTAAAAGATGCTGAAGATCAGTTGGGTG
CACGAGTGGGTTACATCGAACTGGATCTCAACAGCGGTAAGATCCTTGAGAGTTTTCGCCCCGAAGAACG
TTTTCCAATGATGAGCACTTTTAAAGTTCTGCTATGTGGCGCGGTATTATCCCGTATTGACGCCGGGCAA
GAGCAACTCGGTCGCCGCATACACTATTCTCAGAATGACTTGGTTGAGTACTCACCAGTCACAGAAAAGC
ATCTTACGGATGGCATGACAGTAAGAGAATTATGCAGTGCTGCCATAACCATGAGTGATAACACTGCGGC
CAACTTACTTCTGACAACGATCGGAGGACCGAAGGAGCTAACCGCTTTTTTGCACAACATGGGGGATCAT
GTAACTCGCCTTGATCGTTGGGAACCGGAGCTGAATGAAGCCATACCAAACGACGAGCGTGACACCACGA
TGCCTGTAGCAATGGCAACAACGTTGCGCAAACTATTAACTGGCGAACTACTTACTCTAGCTTCCCGGCA
ACAATTAATAGACTGGATGGAGGCGGATAAAGTTGCAGGACCACTTCTGCGCTCGGCCCTTCCGGCTGGC
TGGTTTATTGCTGATAAATCTGGAGCCGGTGAGCGTGGGTCTCGCGGTATCATTGCAGCACTGGGGCCAG
ATGGTAAGCCCTCCCGTATCGTAGTTATCTACACGACGGGGAGTCAGGCAACTATGGATGAACGAAATAG
ACAGATCGCTGAGATAGGTGCCTCACTGATTAAGCATTGGTAACTGTCAGACCAAGTTTACTCATATATA
CTTTAGATTGATTTAAAACTTCATTTTTAATTTAAAAGGATCTAGGTGAAGATCCTTTTTGATAATCTCA
TGACCAAAATCCCTTAACGTGAGTTTTCGTTCCACTGAGCGTCAGACCCCGTAGAAAAGATCAAAGGATC
TTCTTGAGATCCTTTTTTTCTGCGCGTAATCTGCTGCTTGCAAACAAAAAAACCACCGCTACCAGCGGTG
GTTTGTTTGCCGGATCAAGAGCTACCAACTCTTTTTCCGAAGGTAACTGGCTTCAGCAGAGCGCAGATAC
CAAATACTGTTCTTCTAGTGTAGCCGTAGTTAGGCCACCACTTCAAGAACTCTGTAGCACCGCCTACATA
CCTCGCTCTGCTAATCCTGTTACCAGTGGCTGCTGCCAGTGGCGATAAGTCGTGTCTTACCGGGTTGGAC
TCAAGACGATAGTTACCGGATAAGGCGCAGCGGTCGGGCTGAACGGGGGGTTCGTGCACACAGCCCAGCT
TGGAGCGAACGACCTACACCGAACTGAGATACCTACAGCGTGAGCTATGAGAAAGCGCCACGCTTCCCGA
AGGGAGAAAGGCGGACAGGTATCCGGTAAGCGGCAGGGTCGGAACAGGAGAGCGCACGAGGGAGCTTCCA
GGGGGAAACGCCTGGTATCTTTATAGTCCTGTCGGGTTTCGCCACCTCTGACTTGAGCGTCGATTTTTGT
GATGCTCGTCAGGGGGGCGGAGCCTATGGAAAAACGCCAGCAACGCGGCCTTTTTACGGTTCCTGGCCTT
TTGCTGGCCTTTTGCTCACATGTTCTTTCCTGCGTTATCCCCTGATTCTGTGGATAACCGTATTACCGCC
TTTGAGTGAGCTGATACCGCTCGCCGCAGCCGAACGACCGAGCGCAGCGAGTCAGTGAGCGAGGAAGCGG
AAGAGCGCCCAATACGCAAACCGCCTCTCCCCGCGCGTTGGCCGATTCATTAATGCAGCTGGCACGACAG
GTTTCCCGACTGGAAAGCGGGCAGTGAGCGCAACGCAATTAATGTGAGTTAGCTCACTCATTAGGCACCC
CAGGCTTTACACTTTATGCTTCCGGCTCGTATGTTGTGTGGAATTGTGAGCGGATAACAATTTCACACAG
GAAACAGCTATGACATGATTACGAATTAA
